Addgene plasmid #209021: pLenti-enCas12a-2xNLS
Purpose: Lentiviral vector expressing human codon-optimized enCas12a with 2xNLS
Depositing lab: Thomas Gonatopoulos-Pournatzis. Depositing organization: National Cancer Institute (NCI). Publication: Genome-scale exon perturbation screens uncover exons critical for cell fitness. Xiao MS, Damodaran AP, Kumari B, Dickson E, Xing K, On TA, Parab N, King HE, Perez AR, Guiblet WM, Duncan G, Che A, Chari R, Andresson T, Vidigal JA, Weatheritt RJ, Aregger M, Gonatopoulos-Pournatzis T. Mol Cell. 2024 Jul 11;84(13):2553-2572.e19. doi: 10.1016/j.molcel.2024.05.024. Epub 2024 Jun 24. PubMed 38917794.
Backbone
  Vector backbone: plenti-Lb-Cas12a-2xNLS
  Backbone manufacturer: Addgene #155046
  Vector type: Mammalian Expression, Lentiviral, CRISPR
  Selectable markers: Neomycin (select with G418)
Growth in bacteria
  Bacterial resistance: Ampicillin, 100 μg/mL
  Growth temperature: 30°C
  Growth strain: NEB Stable
  Copy number: High Copy
Gene/Insert
  Gene/Insert name: enCas12a-2xNLS-Myc-NeoR
  Species: Acidaminococcus sp
  Mutation: E174R/S542R/K548R
  Promoter: EF-1a
  Tag / fusion protein: MYC (C terminal on insert)
  Cloning method: Gibson Cloning
Terms and licenses: Academic/Nonprofit Terms; Industry Terms: Not Available to Industry
How to cite: pLenti-enCas12a-2xNLS was a gift from Thomas Gonatopoulos-Pournatzis (Addgene plasmid # 209021 ; http://n2t.net/addgene:209021 ; RRID:Addgene_209021)
