[The description below was written by a language model from this plasmid's Addgene catalogue record and pLannotate feature annotations shown in this document.]
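Description:
pLenti-enCas12a-2xNLS is a third-generation-style HIV-1 lentiviral transfer plasmid for stable expression of an enhanced Cas12a nuclease in mammalian cells, derived from a pLenti-Lb-Cas12a-2xNLS backbone by Gibson assembly. In bacteria it is maintained through a high-copy ColE1/pUC-type origin with ampicillin resistance (AmpR). The viral genome is transcribed from an RSV promoter fused to a truncated 5' LTR and carries the Ψ packaging signal with a gag fragment, the Rev response element for Rev-dependent nuclear export, and the cPPT/CTS. A second truncated LTR lies downstream, followed by an SV40 polyadenylation signal and SV40 origin outside the proviral region.

The payload is driven by the human EF-1α promoter, annotated as the core promoter plus intron A segments. It directs a human codon-optimized Acidaminococcus sp. Cas12a (AsCpf1) carrying the E174R/S542R/K548R substitutions that define the enCas12a variant. The catalogue describes two nuclear localization signals and a C-terminal Myc tag. The feature table annotates only one nucleoplasmin bipartite NLS directly after the nuclease; the second NLS and the Myc tag presumably sit in the unannotated stretch before the next coding sequence. A NeoR/KanR gene follows in the same orientation with no separate promoter, and the insert is named as a single enCas12a-2xNLS-Myc-NeoR unit. This suggests co-expression from one transcript, although the linking element is not stated in the record. NeoR allows G418 selection of transduced cells, and a WPRE downstream enhances transcript expression.

The construct is suited to generating cell lines that stably express enCas12a, into which Cas12a guide arrays can be delivered separately. The associated publication used this approach in genome-scale exon perturbation screens.
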