Features (pLannotate 1.2.2; 29 found; start..end, strand, type, name):
     32..258     +  promoter       RSV promoter: Rous sarcoma virus enhancer/promoter
    259..439     +  LTR            5' LTR (truncated): truncated 5' long terminal repeat (LTR) from HIV-1
    486..611     +  misc_feature   HIV-1 Ψ: packaging signal of human immunodeficiency virus type 1
    595..933     +  CDS            HIV-1 gag (fragment): gag protein from human immunodeficiency virus 1; gag
   1104..1337    +  misc_feature   RRE: The Rev response element (RRE) of HIV-1 allows for Rev-dependent mRNA export from the nucleus to the cytoplasm.
   1714..1814    +  CDS            Rev (fragment): human immunodeficiency virus 1 (HIV-1) Rev protein; rev; enhances nuclear export of unspliced and incompletely spliced viral mRNAs
   1844..1959    +  misc_feature   cPPT/CTS: central polypurine tract and central termination sequence of HIV-1 (lacking the first T)
   2038..2104    +  CDS            small t antigen (fragment): SV40 (simian virus 40) small t antigen
   2130..2341    +  promoter       EF-1α core promoter: core promoter for human elongation factor EF-1α
   2342..2450    +  intron         EF-1α intron A (fragment): intron upstream of the start codon of human EF-1α
   3076..3279    +  intron         EF-1α intron A: truncated intron upstream of the start codon of human EF-1α
   3354..7271    +  CDS            AsCpf1: CRISPR-associated protein from Acidaminococcus sp. BV3L6 (Zetsche et al., 2015)
   7272..7319    +  CDS            nucleoplasmin NLS: bipartite nuclear localization signal from nucleoplasmin
   7422..8216    +  CDS            NeoR/KanR: aminoglycoside phosphotransferase from Tn5; aph(3')-II (or nptII); confers resistance to neomycin, kanamycin, and G418 (Geneticin®)
   8223..8811    +  misc_feature   WPRE: woodchuck hepatitis virus posttranscriptional regulatory element
   8815..8952    +  CDS            nef (fragment): NEF_HV1LA - Experimental evidence at protein level: Swiss-Prot protein existence level 1. Extracellular Nef protein targets CD4(+) T-lymphocytes for apoptosis by interacting with CXCR4 surface receptors. From Human immunodeficiency virus type 1 group M subtype B (isolate Lai) (HIV-1).
   8938..9118    +  LTR            5' LTR (truncated): truncated 5' long terminal repeat (LTR) from HIV-1
   9190..9311    +  polyA_signal   SV40 poly(A) signal: SV40 polyadenylation signal
   9351..9486    +  rep_origin     SV40 ori: SV40 origin of replication
   9541..9563    -  protein_bind   lac operator (fragment): The lac repressor binds to the lac operator to inhibit transcription in E. coli. This inhibition can be relieved by adding lactose or isopropyl-β-D-thiogalactopyranoside (IPTG). lac repressor encoded by lacI
   9567..9597    -  promoter       lac promoter: promoter for the E. coli lac operon
   9612..9633    -  protein_bind   CAP binding site: CAP binding activates transcription in the presence of cAMP. E. coli catabolite activator protein
   9646..9738    -  CDS            lacI (fragment): lac repressor; lacI; The lac repressor binds to the lac operator to inhibit transcription in E. coli. This inhibition can be relieved by adding lactose or isopropyl-β-D-thiogalactopyranoside (IPTG).
   9921..10509   -  rep_origin     ori: high-copy-number ColE1/pMB1/pBR322/pUC origin of replication
  10680..11540   -  CDS            AmpR: β-lactamase; bla; confers resistance to ampicillin, carbenicillin, and related antibiotics
  11541..11645   -  promoter       AmpR promoter: bla
  11740..11775   +  CDS            rop (fragment): Rop protein, which maintains plasmids at low copy number; rop
  11877..11976   +  misc_feature   bom (fragment): basis of mobility region from pBR322
  11982..18      -  CDS            lacZα (fragment) (across the origin): LacZα fragment of β-galactosidase; lacZ fragment
>Addgene plasmid #209021 | pLenti-enCas12a-2xNLS | addgene full sequence | sequence record 413640 | Addgene NGS Result
GTAAAACGACGGCCAGTGCCAAGCTGACGCGTGTAGTCTTATGCAATACTCTTGTAGTCTTGCAACATGG
TAACGATGAGTTAGCAACATGCCTTACAAGGAGAGAAAAAGCACCGTGCATGCCGATTGGTGGAAGTAAG
GTGGTACGATCGTGCCTTATTAGGAAGGCAACAGACGGGTCTGACATGGATTGGACGAACCACTGAATTG
CCGCATTGCAGAGATATTGTATTTAAGTGCCTAGCTCGATACATAAACGGGTCTCTCTGGTTAGACCAGA
TCTGAGCCTGGGAGCTCTCTGGCTAACTAGGGAACCCACTGCTTAAGCCTCAATAAAGCTTGCCTTGAGT
GCTTCAAGTAGTGTGTGCCCGTCTGTTGTGTGACTCTGGTAACTAGAGATCCCTCAGACCCTTTTAGTCA
GTGTGGAAAATCTCTAGCAGTGGCGCCCGAACAGGGACTTGAAAGCGAAAGGGAAACCAGAGGAGCTCTC
TCGACGCAGGACTCGGCTTGCTGAAGCGCGCACGGCAAGAGGCGAGGGGCGGCGACTGGTGAGTACGCCA
AAAATTTTGACTAGCGGAGGCTAGAAGGAGAGAGATGGGTGCGAGAGCGTCAGTATTAAGCGGGGGAGAA
TTAGATCGCGATGGGAAAAAATTCGGTTAAGGCCAGGGGGAAAGAAAAAATATAAATTAAAACATATAGT
ATGGGCAAGCAGGGAGCTAGAACGATTCGCAGTTAATCCTGGCCTGTTAGAAACATCAGAAGGCTGTAGA
CAAATACTGGGACAGCTACAACCATCCCTTCAGACAGGATCAGAAGAACTTAGATCATTATATAATACAG
TAGCAACCCTCTATTGTGTGCATCAAAGGATAGAGATAAAAGACACCAAGGAAGCTTTAGACAAGATAGA
GGAAGAGCAAAACAAAAGTAAGACCACCGCACAGCAAGCGGCCACTGATCTTCAGACCTGGAGGAGGAGA
TATGAGGGACAATTGGAGAAGTGAATTATATAAATATAAAGTAGTAAAAATTGAACCATTAGGAGTAGCA
CCCACCAAGGCAAAGAGAAGAGTGGTGCAGAGAGAAAAAAGAGCAGTGGGAATAGGAGCTTTGTTCCTTG
GGTTCTTGGGAGCAGCAGGAAGCACTATGGGCGCAGCGTCAATGACGCTGACGGTACAGGCCAGACAATT
ATTGTCTGGTATAGTGCAGCAGCAGAACAATTTGCTGAGGGCTATTGAGGCGCAACAGCATCTGTTGCAA
CTCACAGTCTGGGGCATCAAGCAGCTCCAGGCAAGAATCCTGGCTGTGGAAAGATACCTAAAGGATCAAC
AGCTCCTGGGGATTTGGGGTTGCTCTGGAAAACTCATTTGCACCACTGCTGTGCCTTGGAATGCTAGTTG
GAGTAATAAATCTCTGGAACAGATTTGGAATCACACGACCTGGATGGAGTGGGACAGAGAAATTAACAAT
TACACAAGCTTAATACACTCCTTAATTGAAGAATCGCAAAACCAGCAAGAAAAGAATGAACAAGAATTAT
TGGAATTAGATAAATGGGCAAGTTTGTGGAATTGGTTTAACATAACAAATTGGCTGTGGTATATAAAATT
ATTCATAATGATAGTAGGAGGCTTGGTAGGTTTAAGAATAGTTTTTGCTGTACTTTCTATAGTGAATAGA
GTTAGGCAGGGATATTCACCATTATCGTTTCAGACCCACCTCCCAACCCCGAGGGGACCCGACAGGCCCG
AAGGAATAGAAGAAGAAGGTGGAGAGAGAGACAGAGACAGATCCATTCGATTAGTGAACGGATCTCGACG
GTATCGTTGCTTGGATCGAGCAATTTAAAAGAAAAGGGGGGATTGGGGGGTACAGTGCAGGGGAAAGAAT
AGTAGACATAATAGCAACAGACATACAAACTAAAGAATTACAAAAACAAATTACAAAAATTCAAAATTTC
TGCGTTGTTGTCGGTGCTCGTTCTCTGCTCTTCACGCTACTGAATTCATCACCGGTTCTTCGAATCTAGT
TGCAAAGATGGATAAAGTTTTAAACAGAGAGGAATCTTTGCAGCTAATGGACCTTCTAGGTCTTGAAAGG
AGTGGGAATTGGCTCCGGTGCCCGTCAGTGGGCAGAGCGCACATCGCCCACAGTCCCCGAGAAGTTGGGG
GGAGGGGTCGGCAATTGAACCGGTGCCTAGAGAAGGTGGCGCGGGGTAAACTGGGAAAGTGATGTCGTGT
ACTGGCTCCGCCTTTTTCCCGAGGGTGGGGGAGAACCGTATATAAGTGCAGTAGTCGCCGTGAACGTTCT
TTTTCGCAACGGGTTTGCCGCCAGAACACAGGTAAGTGCCGTGTGTGGTTCCCGCGGGCCTGGCCTCTTT
ACGGGTTATGGCCCTTGCGTGCCTTGAATTACTTCCACTGGCTGCAGTACGTGATTCTTGATCCCGAGCT
TCGGGTTGGAAGTGGGTGGGAGAGTTCGAGGCCTTGCGCTTAAGGAGCCCCTTCGCCTCGTGCTTGAGTT
GAGGCCTGGCCTGGGCGCTGGGGCCGCCGCGTGCGAATCTGGTGGCACCTTCGCGCCTGTCTCGCTGCTT
TCGATAAGTCTCTAGCCATTTAAAATTTTTGATGACCTGCTGCGACGCTTTTTTTCTGGCAAGATAGTCT
TGTAAATGCGGGCCAAGATCTGCACACTGGTATTTCGGTTTTTGGGGCCGCGGGCGGCGACGGGGCCCGT
GCGTCCCAGCGCACATGTTCGGCGAGGCGGGGCCTGCGAGCGCGGCCACCGAGAATCGGACGGGGGTAGT
CTCAAGCTGGCCGGCCTGCTCTGGTGCCTGGCCTCGCGCCGCCGTGTATCGCCCCGCCCTGGGCGGCAAG
GCTGGCCCGGTCGGCACCAGTTGCGTGAGCGGAAAGATGGCCGCTTCCCGGCCCTGCTGCAGGGAGCTCA
AAATGGAGGACGCGGCGCTCGGGAGAGCGGGCGGGTGAGTCACCCACACAAAGGAAAAGGGCCTTTCCGT
CCTCAGCCGTCGCTTCATGTGACTCCACGGAGTACCGGGCGCCGTCCAGGCACCTCGATTAGTTCTCGAG
CTTTTGGAGTACGTCGTCTTTAGGTTGGGGGGAGGGGTTTTATGCGATGGAGTTTCCCCACACTGAGTGG
GTGGAGACTGAAGTTAGGCCAGCTTGGCACTTGATGTAATTCTCCTTGGAATTTGCCCTTTTTGAGTTTG
GATCTTGGTTCATTCTCAAGCCTCAGACAGTGGTTCAAAGTTTTTTTCTTCCATTTCAGGTGTCGTGATT
CTAGCCGCCACCATGGCCCCAAAGAAGAAGCGGAAGGTCGGTATCCACGGAGTCCCAGCAGCCACACAGT
TCGAGGGCTTTACCAACCTGTATCAGGTGAGCAAGACACTGCGGTTTGAGCTGATCCCACAGGGCAAGAC
CCTGAAGCACATCCAGGAGCAGGGCTTCATCGAGGAGGACAAGGCCCGCAATGATCACTACAAGGAGCTG
AAGCCCATCATCGATCGGATCTACAAGACCTATGCCGACCAGTGCCTGCAGCTGGTGCAGCTGGATTGGG
AGAACCTGAGCGCCGCCATCGACTCCTATAGAAAGGAGAAAACCGAGGAGACAAGGAACGCCCTGATCGA
GGAGCAGGCCACATATCGCAATGCCATCCACGACTACTTCATCGGCCGGACAGACAACCTGACCGATGCC
ATCAATAAGAGACACGCCGAGATCTACAAGGGCCTGTTCAAGGCCGAGCTGTTTAATGGCAAGGTGCTGA
AGCAGCTGGGCACCGTGACCACAACCGAGCACGAGAACGCCCTGCTGCGGAGCTTCGACAAGTTTACAAC
CTACTTCTCCGGCTTTTATCGGAACAGGAAGAACGTGTTCAGCGCCGAGGATATCAGCACAGCCATCCCA
CACCGCATCGTGCAGGACAACTTCCCCAAGTTTAAGGAGAATTGTCACATCTTCACACGCCTGATCACCG
CCGTGCCCAGCCTGCGGGAGCACTTTGAGAACGTGAAGAAGGCCATCGGCATCTTCGTGAGCACCTCCAT
CGAGGAGGTGTTTTCCTTCCCTTTTTATAACCAGCTGCTGACACAGACCCAGATCGACCTGTATAACCAG
CTGCTGGGAGGAATCTCTCGGGAGGCAGGCACCGAGAAGATCAAGGGCCTGAACGAGGTGCTGAATCTGG
CCATCCAGAAGAATGATGAGACAGCCCACATCATCGCCTCCCTGCCACACAGATTCATCCCCCTGTTTAA
GCAGATCCTGTCCGATAGGAACACCCTGTCTTTCATCCTGGAGGAGTTTAAGAGCGACGAGGAAGTGATC
CAGTCCTTCTGCAAGTACAAGACACTGCTGAGAAACGAGAACGTGCTGGAGACAGCCGAGGCCCTGTTTA
ACGAGCTGAACAGCATCGACCTGACACACATCTTCATCAGCCACAAGAAGCTGGAGACAATCAGCAGCGC
CCTGTGCGACCACTGGGATACACTGAGGAATGCCCTGTATGAGCGGAGAATCTCCGAGCTGACAGGCAAG
ATCACCAAGTCTGCCAAGGAGAAGGTGCAGCGCAGCCTGAAGCACGAGGATATCAACCTGCAGGAGATCA
TCTCTGCCGCAGGCAAGGAGCTGAGCGAGGCCTTCAAGCAGAAAACCAGCGAGATCCTGTCCCACGCACA
CGCCGCCCTGGATCAGCCACTGCCTACAACCCTGAAGAAGCAGGAGGAGAAGGAGATCCTGAAGTCTCAG
CTGGACAGCCTGCTGGGCCTGTACCACCTGCTGGACTGGTTTGCCGTGGATGAGTCCAACGAGGTGGACC
CCGAGTTCTCTGCCCGGCTGACCGGCATCAAGCTGGAGATGGAGCCTTCTCTGAGCTTCTACAACAAGGC
CAGAAATTATGCCACCAAGAAGCCCTACTCCGTGGAGAAGTTCAAGCTGAACTTTCAGATGCCTACACTG
GCCCGCGGCTGGGACGTGAATCGGGAGAAGAACAATGGCGCCATCCTGTTTGTGAAGAACGGCCTGTACT
ATCTGGGCATCATGCCAAAGCAGAAGGGCAGGTATAAGGCCCTGAGCTTCGAGCCCACAGAGAAAACCAG
CGAGGGCTTTGATAAGATGTACTATGACTACTTCCCTGATGCCGCCAAGATGATCCCAAAGTGCAGCACC
CAGCTGAAGGCCGTGACAGCCCACTTTCAGACCCACACAACCCCCATCCTGCTGTCCAACAATTTCATCG
AGCCTCTGGAGATCACAAAGGAGATCTACGACCTGAACAATCCTGAGAAGGAGCCAAAGAAGTTTCAGAC
AGCCTACGCCAAGAAAACCGGCGACCAGAAGGGCTACAGAGAGGCCCTGTGCAAGTGGATCGACTTCACA
AGGGATTTTCTGTCCAAGTATACCAAGACAACCTCTATCGATCTGTCTAGCCTGCGGCCATCCTCTCAGT
ATAAGGACCTGGGCGAGTACTATGCCGAGCTGAATCCCCTGCTGTACCACATCAGCTTCCAGAGAATCGC
CGAGAAGGAGATCATGGATGCCGTGGAGACAGGCAAGCTGTACCTGTTCCAGATCTATAACAAGGACTTT
GCCAAGGGCCACCACGGCAAGCCTAATCTGCACACACTGTATTGGACCGGCCTGTTTTCTCCAGAGAACC
TGGCCAAGACAAGCATCAAGCTGAATGGCCAGGCCGAGCTGTTCTACCGCCCTAAGTCCAGGATGAAGAG
GATGGCACACCGGCTGGGAGAGAAGATGCTGAACAAGAAGCTGAAGGATCAGAAAACCCCAATCCCCGAC
ACCCTGTACCAGGAGCTGTACGACTATGTGAATCACAGACTGTCCCACGACCTGTCTGATGAGGCCAGGG
CCCTGCTGCCCAACGTGATCACCAAGGAGGTGTCTCACGAGATCATCAAGGATAGGCGCTTTACCAGCGA
CAAGTTCTTTTTCCACGTGCCTATCACACTGAACTATCAGGCCGCCAATTCCCCATCTAAGTTCAACCAG
AGGGTGAATGCCTACCTGAAGGAGCACCCCGAGACACCTATCATCGGCATCGATCGGGGCGAGAGAAACC
TGATCTATATCACAGTGATCGACTCCACCGGCAAGATCCTGGAGCAGCGGAGCCTGAACACCATCCAGCA
GTTTGATTACCAGAAGAAGCTGGACAACAGGGAGAAGGAGAGGGTGGCAGCAAGGCAGGCCTGGTCTGTG
GTGGGCACAATCAAGGATCTGAAGCAGGGCTATCTGAGCCAGGTCATCCACGAGATCGTGGACCTGATGA
TCCACTACCAGGCCGTGGTGGTGCTGGAGAACCTGAATTTCGGCTTTAAGAGCAAGAGGACCGGCATCGC
CGAGAAGGCCGTGTACCAGCAGTTCGAGAAGATGCTGATCGATAAGCTGAATTGCCTGGTGCTGAAGGAC
TATCCAGCAGAGAAAGTGGGAGGCGTGCTGAACCCATACCAGCTGACAGACCAGTTCACCTCCTTTGCCA
AGATGGGCACCCAGTCTGGCTTCCTGTTTTACGTGCCTGCCCCATATACATCTAAGATCGATCCCCTGAC
CGGCTTCGTGGACCCCTTCGTGTGGAAAACCATCAAGAATCACGAGAGCCGCAAGCACTTCCTGGAGGGC
TTCGACTTTCTGCACTACGACGTGAAAACCGGCGACTTCATCCTGCACTTTAAGATGAACAGAAATCTGT
CCTTCCAGAGGGGCCTGCCCGGCTTTATGCCTGCATGGGATATCGTGTTCGAGAAGAACGAGACACAGTT
TGACGCCAAGGGCACCCCTTTCATCGCCGGCAAGAGAATCGTGCCAGTGATCGAGAATCACAGATTCACC
GGCAGATACCGGGACCTGTATCCTGCCAACGAGCTGATCGCCCTGCTGGAGGAGAAGGGCATCGTGTTCA
GGGATGGCTCCAACATCCTGCCAAAGCTGCTGGAGAATGACGATTCTCACGCCATCGACACCATGGTGGC
CCTGATCCGCAGCGTGCTGCAGATGCGGAACTCCAATGCCGCCACAGGCGAGGACTATATCAACAGCCCC
GTGCGCGATCTGAATGGCGTGTGCTTCGACTCCCGGTTTCAGAACCCAGAGTGGCCCATGGACGCCGATG
CCAATGGCGCCTACCACATCGCCCTGAAGGGCCAGCTGCTGCTGAATCACCTGAAGGAGAGCAAGGATCT
GAAGCTGCAGAACGGCATCTCCAATCAGGACTGGCTGGCCTACATCCAGGAGCTGCGCAACAAAAGGCCG
GCGGCCACGAAAAAGGCCGGCCAGGCAAAAAAGAAAAAGGGATCCGAACAAAAACTCATCTCAGAAGAGG
ATCTGGGCAGTGGAGAGGGCAGAGGAAGTCTGCTAACATGCGGTGACGTCGAGGAGAATCCTGGCCCAAC
CATGATTGAACAAGATGGATTGCACGCAGGTTCTCCGGCCGCTTGGGTGGAGAGGCTATTCGGCTATGAC
TGGGCACAACAGACAATCGGCTGCTCTGATGCCGCCGTGTTCCGGCTGTCAGCGCAGGGGCGCCCGGTTC
TTTTTGTCAAGACCGACCTGTCCGGTGCCCTGAATGAACTGCAGGACGAGGCAGCGCGGCTATCGTGGCT
GGCCACGACGGGCGTTCCTTGCGCAGCTGTGCTCGACGTTGTCACTGAAGCGGGAAGGGACTGGCTGCTA
TTGGGCGAAGTGCCGGGGCAGGATCTCCTGTCATCTCACCTTGCTCCTGCCGAGAAAGTATCCATCATGG
CTGATGCAATGCGGCGGCTGCATACGCTTGATCCGGCTACCTGCCCATTCGACCACCAAGCGAAACATCG
CATCGAGCGAGCACGTACTCGGATGGAAGCCGGTCTTGTCGATCAGGATGATCTGGACGAAGAGCATCAG
GGGCTCGCGCCAGCCGAACTGTTCGCCAGGCTCAAGGCGCGCATGCCCGACGGCGATGATCTCGTCGTGA
CCCATGGCGATGCCTGCTTGCCGAATATCATGGTGGAAAATGGCCGCTTTTCTGGATTCATCGACTGTGG
CCGGCTGGGTGTGGCGGACCGCTATCAGGACATAGCGTTGGCTACCCGTGATATTGCTGAAGAGCTTGGC
GGCGAATGGGCTGACCGCTTCCTCGTGCTTTACGGTATCGCCGCTCCCGATTCGCAGCGCATCGCCTTCT
ATCGCCTTCTTGACGAGTTCTTCTGAGTCGACAATCAACCTCTGGATTACAAAATTTGTGAAAGATTGAC
TGGTATTCTTAACTATGTTGCTCCTTTTACGCTATGTGGATACGCTGCTTTAATGCCTTTGTATCATGCT
ATTGCTTCCCGTATGGCTTTCATTTTCTCCTCCTTGTATAAATCCTGGTTGCTGTCTCTTTATGAGGAGT
TGTGGCCCGTTGTCAGGCAACGTGGCGTGGTGTGCACTGTGTTTGCTGACGCAACCCCCACTGGTTGGGG
CATTGCCACCACCTGTCAGCTCCTTTCCGGGACTTTCGCTTTCCCCCTCCCTATTGCCACGGCGGAACTC
ATCGCCGCCTGCCTTGCCCGCTGCTGGACAGGGGCTCGGCTGTTGGGCACTGACAATTCCGTGGTGTTGT
CGGGGAAATCATCGTCCTTTCCTTGGCTGCTCGCCTGTGTTGCCACCTGGATTCTGCGCGGGACGTCCTT
CTGCTACGTCCCTTCGGCCCTCAATCCAGCGGACCTTCCTTCCCGCGGCCTGCTGCCGGCTCTGCGGCCT
CTTCCGCGTCTCCGCCTTCGCCCTCAGACGAGTCGGATCTCTCTTTGGGCCGCCTCCCCGCCTGGTACCT
TTAAGACCAATGACTTACAAGGCAGCTGTAGATCTTAGCCACTTTTTAAAAGAAAAGGGGGGACTGGAAG
GGCTAATTCACTCCCAACGAAGATAAGATCTGCTTTTTGCTTGTACTGGGTCTCTCTGGTTAGACCAGAT
CTGAGCCTGGGAGCTCTCTGGCTAACTAGGGAACCCACTGCTTAAGCCTCAATAAAGCTTGCCTTGAGTG
CTTCAAGTAGTGTGTGCCCGTCTGTTGTGTGACTCTGGTAACTAGAGATCCCTCAGACCCTTTTAGTCAG
TGTGGAAAATCTCTAGCAGTAGTAGTTCATGTCATCTTATTATTCAGTATTTATAACTTGCAAAGAAATG
AATATCAGAGAGTGAGAGGAACTTGTTTATTGCAGCTTATAATGGTTACAAATAAAGCAATAGCATCACA
AATTTCACAAATAAAGCATTTTTTTCACTGCATTCTAGTTGTGGTTTGTCCAAACTCATCAATGTATCTT
ATCATGTCTGGCTCTAGCTATCCCGCCCCTAACTCCGCCCATCCCGCCCCTAACTCCGCCCAGTTCCGCC
CATTCTCCGCCCCATGGCTGACTAATTTTTTTTATTTATGCAGAGGCCGAGGCCGCCTCGGCCTCTGAGC
TATTCCAGAAGTAGTGAGGAGGCTTTTTTGGAGGCCTAGACTTTTGCAGAGACCAAATTCGTAATCATGT
CATAGCTGTTTCCTGTGTGAAATTGTTATCCGCTCACAATTCCACACAACATACGAGCCGGAAGCATAAA
GTGTAAAGCCTGGGGTGCCTAATGAGTGAGCTAACTCACATTAATTGCGTTGCGCTCACTGCCCGCTTTC
CAGTCGGGAAACCTGTCGTGCCAGCTGCATTAATGAATCGGCCAACGCGCGGGGAGAGGCGGTTTGCGTA
TTGGGCGCTCTTCCGCTTCCTCGCTCACTGACTCGCTGCGCTCGGTCGTTCGGCTGCGGCGAGCGGTATC
AGCTCACTCAAAGGCGGTAATACGGTTATCCACAGAATCAGGGGATAACGCAGGAAAGAACATGTGAGCA
AAAGGCCAGCAAAAGGCCAGGAACCGTAAAAAGGCCGCGTTGCTGGCGTTTTTCCATAGGCTCCGCCCCC
CTGACGAGCATCACAAAAATCGACGCTCAAGTCAGAGGTGGCGAAACCCGACAGGACTATAAAGATACCA
GGCGTTTCCCCCTGGAAGCTCCCTCGTGCGCTCTCCTGTTCCGACCCTGCCGCTTACCGGATACCTGTCC
GCCTTTCTCCCTTCGGGAAGCGTGGCGCTTTCTCATAGCTCACGCTGTAGGTATCTCAGTTCGGTGTAGG
TCGTTCGCTCCAAGCTGGGCTGTGTGCACGAACCCCCCGTTCAGCCCGACCGCTGCGCCTTATCCGGTAA
CTATCGTCTTGAGTCCAACCCGGTAAGACACGACTTATCGCCACTGGCAGCAGCCACTGGTAACAGGATT
AGCAGAGCGAGGTATGTAGGCGGTGCTACAGAGTTCTTGAAGTGGTGGCCTAACTACGGCTACACTAGAA
GAACAGTATTTGGTATCTGCGCTCTGCTGAAGCCAGTTACCTTCGGAAAAAGAGTTGGTAGCTCTTGATC
CGGCAAACAAACCACCGCTGGTAGCGGTGGTTTTTTTGTTTGCAAGCAGCAGATTACGCGCAGAAAAAAA
GGATCTCAAGAAGATCCTTTGATCTTTTCTACGGGGTCTGACGCTCAGTGGAACGAAAACTCACGTTAAG
GGATTTTGGTCATGAGATTATCAAAAAGGATCTTCACCTAGATCCTTTTAAATTAAAAATGAAGTTTTAA
ATCAATCTAAAGTATATATGAGTAAACTTGGTCTGACAGTTACCAATGCTTAATCAGTGAGGCACCTATC
TCAGCGATCTGTCTATTTCGTTCATCCATAGTTGCCTGACTCCCCGTCGTGTAGATAACTACGATACGGG
AGGGCTTACCATCTGGCCCCAGTGCTGCAATGATACCGCGAGACCCACGCTCACCGGCTCCAGATTTATC
AGCAATAAACCAGCCAGCCGGAAGGGCCGAGCGCAGAAGTGGTCCTGCAACTTTATCCGCCTCCATCCAG
TCTATTAATTGTTGCCGGGAAGCTAGAGTAAGTAGTTCGCCAGTTAATAGTTTGCGCAACGTTGTTGCCA
TTGCTACAGGCATCGTGGTGTCACGCTCGTCGTTTGGTATGGCTTCATTCAGCTCCGGTTCCCAACGATC
AAGGCGAGTTACATGATCCCCCATGTTGTGCAAAAAAGCGGTTAGCTCCTTCGGTCCTCCGATCGTTGTC
AGAAGTAAGTTGGCCGCAGTGTTATCACTCATGGTTATGGCAGCACTGCATAATTCTCTTACTGTCATGC
CATCCGTAAGATGCTTTTCTGTGACTGGTGAGTACTCAACCAAGTCATTCTGAGAATAGTGTATGCGGCG
ACCGAGTTGCTCTTGCCCGGCGTCAATACGGGATAATACCGCGCCACATAGCAGAACTTTAAAAGTGCTC
ATCATTGGAAAACGTTCTTCGGGGCGAAAACTCTCAAGGATCTTACCGCTGTTGAGATCCAGTTCGATGT
AACCCACTCGTGCACCCAACTGATCTTCAGCATCTTTTACTTTCACCAGCGTTTCTGGGTGAGCAAAAAC
AGGAAGGCAAAATGCCGCAAAAAAGGGAATAAGGGCGACACGGAAATGTTGAATACTCATACTCTTCCTT
TTTCAATATTATTGAAGCATTTATCAGGGTTATTGTCTCATGAGCGGATACATATTTGAATGTATTTAGA
AAAATAAACAAATAGGGGTTCCGCGCACATTTCCCCGAAAAGTGCCACCTGACGTCTAAGAAACCATTAT
TATCATGACATTAACCTATAAAAATAGGCGTATCACGAGGCCCTTTCGTCTCGCGCGTTTCGGTGATGAC
GGTGAAAACCTCTGACACATGCAGCTCCCGGAGACGGTCACAGCTTGTCTGTAAGCGGATGCCGGGAGCA
GACAAGCCCGTCAGGGCGCGTCAGCGGGTGTTGGCGGGTGTCGGGGCTGGCTTAACTATGCGGCATCAGA
GCAGATTGTACTGAGAGTGCACCATATGCGGTGTGAAATACCGCACAGATGCGTAAGGAGAAAATACCGC
ATCAGGCGCCATTCGCCATTCAGGCTGCGCAACTGTTGGGAAGGGCGATCGGTGCGGGCCTCTTCGCTAT
TACGCCAGCTGGCGAAAGGGGGATGTGCTGCAAGGCGATTAAGTTGGGTAACGCCAGGGTTTTCCCAGTC
ACGACGTT
